>Addgene plasmid #76508 | FES gRNA (BRDN0001147481) | addgene full sequence | sequence record 185974 | Addgene Assembled Sequence
CCCGGGTGCAAAGATGGATAAAGTTTTAAACAGAGAGGAATCTTTGCAGCTAATGGACCTTCTAGGTCTT
GAAAGGAGTGGGAATTGGCTCCGGTGCCCGTCAGTGGGCAGAGCGCACATCGCCCACAGTCCCCGAGAAG
TTGGGGGGAGGGGTCGGCAATTGATCCGGTGCCTAGAGAAGGTGGCGCGGGGTAAACTGGGAAAGTGATG
TCGTGTACTGGCTCCGCCTTTTTCCCGAGGGTGGGGGAGAACCGTATATAAGTGCAGTAGTCGCCGTGAA
CGTTCTTTTTCGCAACGGGTTTGCCGCCAGAACACAGGTAAGTGCCGTGTGTGGTTCCCGCGGGCCTGGC
CTCTTTACGGGTTATGGCCCTTGCGTGCCTTGAATTACTTCCACCTGGCTGCAGTACGTGATTCTTGATC
CCGAGCTTCGGGTTGGAAGTGGGTGGGAGAGTTCGAGGCCTTGCGCTTAAGGAGCCCCTTCGCCTCGTGC
TTGAGTTGAGGCCTGGCCTGGGCGCTGGGGCCGCCGCGTGCGAATCTGGTGGCACCTTCGCGCCTGTCTC
GCTGCTTTCGATAAGTCTCTAGCCATTTAAAATTTTTGATGACCTGCTGCGACGCTTTTTTTCTGGCAAG
ATAGTCTTGTAAATGCGGGCCAAGATCTGCACACTGGTATTTCGGTTTTTGGGGCCGCGGGCGGCGACGG
GGCCCGTGCGTCCCAGCGCACATGTTCGGCGAGGCGGGGCCTGCGAGCGCGGCCACCGAGAATCGGACGG
GGGTAGTCTCAAGCTGGCCGGCCTGCTCTGGTGCCTGGCCTCGCGCCGCCGTGTATCGCCCCGCCCTGGG
CGGCAAGGCTGGCCCGGTCGGCACCAGTTGCGTGAGCGGAAAGATGGCCGCTTCCCGGCCCTGCTGCAGG
GAGCTCAAAATGGAGGACGCGGCGCTCGGGAGAGCGGGCGGGTGAGTCACCCACACAAAGGAAAAGGGCC
TTTCCGTCCTCAGCCGTCGCTTCATGTGACTCCACGGAGTACCGGGCGCCGTCCAGGCACCTCGATTAGT
TCTCGAGCTTTTGGAGTACGTCGTCTTTAGGTTGGGGGGAGGGGTTTTATGCGATGGAGTTTCCCCACAC
TGAGTGGGTGGAGACTGAAGTTAGGCCAGCTTGGCACTTGATGTAATTCTCCTTGGAATTTGCCCTTTTT
GAGTTTGGATCTTGGTTCATTCTCAAGCCTCAGACAGTGGTTCAAAGTTTTTTTCTTCCATTTCAGGTGT
CGTGACGTACGGCCACCATGACCGAGTACAAGCCCACGGTGCGCCTCGCCACCCGCGACGACGTCCCCAG
GGCCGTACGCACCCTCGCCGCCGCGTTCGCCGACTACCCCGCCACGCGCCACACCGTCGATCCGGACCGC
CACATCGAGCGGGTCACCGAGCTGCAAGAACTCTTCCTCACGCGCGTCGGGCTCGACATCGGCAAGGTGT
GGGTCGCGGACGACGGCGCCGCCGTGGCGGTCTGGACCACGCCGGAGAGCGTCGAAGCGGGGGCGGTGTT
CGCCGAGATCGGCCCGCGCATGGCCGAGTTGAGCGGTTCCCGGCTGGCCGCGCAGCAACAGATGGAAGGC
CTCCTGGCGCCGCACCGGCCCAAGGAGCCCGCGTGGTTCCTGGCCACCGTCGGAGTCTCGCCCGACCACC
AGGGCAAGGGTCTGGGCAGCGCCGTCGTGCTCCCCGGAGTGGAGGCGGCCGAGCGCGCCGGGGTGCCCGC
CTTCCTGGAGACCTCCGCGCCCCGCAACCTCCCCTTCTACGAGCGGCTCGGCTTCACCGTCACCGCCGAC
GTCGAGGTGCCCGAAGGACCGCGCACCTGGTGCATGACCCGCAAGCCCGGTGCCTGAACGCGTTAAGTCG
ACAATCAACCTCTGGATTACAAAATTTGTGAAAGATTGACTGGTATTCTTAACTATGTTGCTCCTTTTAC
GCTATGTGGATACGCTGCTTTAATGCCTTTGTATCATGCTATTGCTTCCCGTATGGCTTTCATTTTCTCC
TCCTTGTATAAATCCTGGTTGCTGTCTCTTTATGAGGAGTTGTGGCCCGTTGTCAGGCAACGTGGCGTGG
TGTGCACTGTGTTTGCTGACGCAACCCCCACTGGTTGGGGCATTGCCACCACCTGTCAGCTCCTTTCCGG
GACTTTCGCTTTCCCCCTCCCTATTGCCACGGCGGAACTCATCGCCGCCTGCCTTGCCCGCTGCTGGACA
GGGGCTCGGCTGTTGGGCACTGACAATTCCGTGGTGTTGTCGGGGAAATCATCGTCCTTTCCTTGGCTGC
TCGCCTGTGTTGCCACCTGGATTCTGCGCGGGACGTCCTTCTGCTACGTCCCTTCGGCCCTCAATCCAGC
GGACCTTCCTTCCCGCGGCCTGCTGCCGGCTCTGCGGCCTCTTCCGCGTCTTCGCCTTCGCCCTCAGACG
AGTCGGATCTCCCTTTGGGCCGCCTCCCCGCGTCGACTTTAAGACCAATGACTTACAAGGCAGCTGTAGA
TCTTAGCCACTTTTTAAAAGAAAAGGGGGGACTGGAAGGGCTAATTCACTCCCAACGAAGACAAGATCTG
CTTTTTGCTTGTACTGGGTCTCTCTGGTTAGACCAGATCTGAGCCTGGGAGCTCTCTGGCTAACTAGGGA
ACCCACTGCTTAAGCCTCAATAAAGCTTGCCTTGAGTGCTTCAAGTAGTGTGTGCCCGTCTGTTGTGTGA
CTCTGGTAACTAGAGATCCCTCAGACCCTTTTAGTCAGTGTGGAAAATCTCTAGCAGTACGTATAGTAGT
TCATGTCATCTTATTATTCAGTATTTATAACTTGCAAAGAAATGAATATCAGAGAGTGAGAGGAACTTGT
TTATTGCAGCTTATAATGGTTACAAATAAAGCAATAGCATCACAAATTTCACAAATAAAGCATTTTTTTC
ACTGCATTCTAGTTGTGGTTTGTCCAAACTCATCAATGTATCTTATCATGTCTGGCTCTAGCTATCCCGC
CCCTAACTCCGCCCATCCCGCCCCTAACTCCGCCCAGTTCCGCCCATTCTCCGCCCCATGGCTGACTAAT
TTTTTTTATTTATGCAGAGGCCGAGGCCGCCTCGGCCTCTGAGCTATTCCAGAAGTAGTGAGGAGGCTTT
TTTGGAGGCCTAGGGACGTACCCAATTCGCCCTATAGTGAGTCGTATTACGCGCGCTCACTGGCCGTCGT
TTTACAACGTCGTGACTGGGAAAACCCTGGCGTTACCCAACTTAATCGCCTTGCAGCACATCCCCCTTTC
GCCAGCTGGCGTAATAGCGAAGAGGCCCGCACCGATCGCCCTTCCCAACAGTTGCGCAGCCTGAATGGCG
AATGGG
[124 nt withheld, positions 3367-3490]
C
[91 nt withheld, positions 3492-3582]
A
[49 nt withheld, positions 3584-3632]
CCTTTGACGTTGGAGTCCACGTTCTTT
[37 nt withheld, positions 3660-3696]
ACCCTATCTCGGTCTATTCTTTTGATTTATAAGGGATTTTGCCGATTTCGGCCTATTGGTTAAAAAATGA
GCTGATTTAACAAAAATTTAACGCGAATTTTAACAAAATATTAACGCTTACAATTTAGGTGGCACTTTTC
GGGGAAATGTGCGCGGAACCCCTATTTGTTTATTTTTCTAAATACATTCAAATATGTATCCGCTCATGAG
ACAATAACCCTGATAAATGCTTCAATAATATTGAAAAAGGAAGAGTATGAGTATTCAACATTTCCGTGTC
GCCCTTATTCCCTTTTTTGCGGCATTTTGCCTTCCTGTTTTTGCTCACCCAGAAACGCTGGTGAAAGTAA
AAGATGCTGAAGATCAGTTGGGTGCACGAGTGGGTTACATCGAACTGGATCTCAACAGCGGTAAGATCCT
TGAGAGTTTTCGCCCCGAAGAACGTTTTCCAATGATGAGCACTTTTAAAGTTCTGCTATGTGGCGCGGTA
TTATCCCGTATTGACGCCGGGCAAGAGCAACTCGGTCGCCGCATACACTATTCTCAGAATGACTTGGTTG
AGTACTCACCAGTCACAGAAAAGCATCTTACGGATGGCATGACAGTAAGAGAATTATGCAGTGCTGCCAT
AACCATGAGTGATAACACTGCGGCCAACTTACTTCTGACAACGATCGGAGGACCGAAGGAGCTAACCGCT
TTTTTGCACAACATGGGGGATCATGTAACTCGCCTTGATCGTTGGGAACCGGAGCTGAATGAAGCCATAC
CAAACGACGAGCGTGACACCACGATGCCTGTAGCAATGGCAACAACGTTGCGCAAACTATTAACTGGCGA
ACTACTTACTCTAGCTTCCCGGCAACAATTAATAGACTGGATGGAGGCGGATAAAGTTGCAGGACCACTT
CTGCGCTCGGCCCTTCCGGCTGGCTGGTTTATTGCTGATAAATCTGGAGCCGGTGAGCGTGGGTCTCGCG
GTATCATTGCAGCACTGGGGCCAGATGGTAAGCCCTCCCGTATCGTAGTTATCTACACGACGGGGAGTCA
GGCAACTATGGATGAACGAAATAGACAGATCGCTGAGATAGGTGCCTCACTGATTAAGCATTGGTAACTG
TCAGACCAAGTTTACTCATATATACTTTAGATTGATTTAAAACTTCATTTTTAATTTAAAAGGATCTAGG
TGAAGATCCTTTTTGATAATCTCATGACCAAAATCCCTTAACGTGAGTTTTCGTTCCACTGAGCGTCAGA
CCCCGTAGAAAAGATCAAAGGATCTTCTTGAGATCCTTTTTTTCTGCGCGTAATCTGCTGCTTGCAAACA
AAAAAACCACCGCTACCAGCGGTGGTTTGTTTGCCGGATCAAGAGCTACCAACTCTTTTTCCGAAGGTAA
CTGGCTTCAGCAGAGCGCAGATACCAAATACTGTTCTTCTAGTGTAGCCGTAGTTAGGCCACCACTTCAA
GAACTCTGTAGCACCGCCTACATACCTCGCTCTGCTAATCCTGTTACCAGTGGCTGCTGCCAGTGGCGAT
AAGTCGTGTCTTACCGGGTTGGACTCAAGACGATAGTTACCGGATAAGGCGCAGCGGTCGGGCTGAACGG
GGGGTTCGTGCACACAGCCCAGCTTGGAGCGAACGACCTACACCGAACTGAGATACCTACAGCGTGAGCT
ATGAGAAAGCGCCACGCTTCCCGAAGGGAGAAAGGCGGACAGGTATCCGGTAAGCGGCAGGGTCGGAACA
GGAGAGCGCACGAGGGAGCTTCCAGGGGGAAACGCCTGGTATCTTTATAGTCCTGTCGGGTTTCGCCACC
TCTGACTTGAGCGTCGATTTTTGTGATGCTCGTCAGGGGGGCGGAGCCTATGGAAAAACGCCAGCAACGC
GGCCTTTTTACGGTTCCTGGCCTTTTGCTGGCCTTTTGCTCACATGTTCTTTCCTGCGTTATCCCCTGAT
TCTGTGGATAACCGTATTACCGCCTTTGAGTGAGCTGATACCGCTCGCCGCAGCCGAACGACCGAGCGCA
GCGAGTCAGTGAGCGAGGAAGCGGAAGAGCGCCCAATACGCAAACCGCCTCTCCCCGCGCGTTGGCCGAT
TCATTAATGCAGCTGGCACGACAGGTTTCCCGACTGGAAAGCGGGCAGTGAGCGCAACGCAATTAATGTG
AGTTAGCTCACTCATTAGGCACCCCAGGCTTTACACTTTATGCTTCCGGCTCGTATGTTGTGTGGAATTG
TGAGCGGATAACAATTTCACACAGGAAACAGCTATGACCATGATTACGCCAAGCGCGCAATTAACCCTCA
CTAAAGGGAACAAAAGCTGGAGCTGCAAGCTTAATGTAGTCTTATGCAATACTCTTGTAGTCTTGCAACA
TGGTAACGATGAGTTAGCAACATGCCTTACAAGGAGAGAAAAAGCACCGTGCATGCCGATTGGTGGAAGT
AAGGTGGTACGATCGTGCCTTATTAGGAAGGCAACAGACGGGTCTGACATGGATTGGACGAACCACTGAA
TTGCCGCATTGCAGAGATATTGTATTTAAGTGCCTAGCTCGATACATAAACGGGTCTCTCTGGTTAGACC
AGATCTGAGCCTGGGAGCTCTCTGGCTAACTAGGGAACCCACTGCTTAAGCCTCAATAAAGCTTGCCTTG
AGTGCTTCAAGTAGTGTGTGCCCGTCTGTTGTGTGACTCTGGTAACTAGAGATCCCTCAGACCCTTTTAG
TCAGTGTGGAAAATCTCTAGCAGTGGCGCCCGAACAGGGACTTGAAAGCGAAAGGGAAACCAGAGGAGCT
CTCTCGACGCAGGACTCGGCTTGCTGAAGCGCGCACGGCAAGAGGCGAGGGGCGGCGACTGGTGAGTACG
CCAAAAATTTTGACTAGCGGAGGCTAGAAGGAGAGAGATGGGTGCGAGAGCGTCAGTATTAAGCGGGGGA
GAATTAGATCGCGATGGGAAAAAATTCGGTTAAGGCCAGGGGGAAAGAAAAAATATAAATTAAAACATAT
AGTATGGGCAAGCAGGGAGCTAGAACGATTCGCAGTTAATCCTGGCCTGTTAGAAACATCAGAAGGCTGT
AGACAAATACTGGGACAGCTACAACCATCCCTTCAGACAGGATCAGAAGAACTTAGATCATTATATAATA
CAGTAGCAACCCTCTATTGTGTGCATCAAAGGATAGAGATAAAAGACACCAAGGAAGCTTTAGACAAGAT
AGAGGAAGAGCAAAACAAAAGTAAGACCACCGCACAGCAAGCGGCCGCTGATCTTCAGACCTGGAGGAGG
AGATATGAGGGACAATTGGAGAAGTGAATTATATAAATATAAAGTAGTAAAAATTGAACCATTAGGAGTA
GCACCCACCAAGGCAAAGAGAAGAGTGGTGCAGAGAGAAAAAAGAGCAGTGGGAATAGGAGCTTTGTTCC
TTGGGTTCTTGGGAGCAGCAGGAAGCACTATGGGCGCAGCGTCAATGACGCTGACGGTACAGGCCAGACA
ATTATTGTCTGGTATAGTGCAGCAGCAGAACAATTTGCTGAGGGCTATTGAGGCGCAACAGCATCTGTTG
CAACTCACAGTCTGGGGCATCAAGCAGCTCCAGGCAAGAATCCTGGCTGTGGAAAGATACCTAAAGGATC
AACAGCTCCTGGGGATTTGGGGTTGCTCTGGAAAACTCATTTGCACCACTGCTGTGCCTTGGAATGCTAG
TTGGAGTAATAAATCTCTGGAACAGATTTGGAATCACACGACCTGGATGGAGTGGGACAGAGAAATTAAC
AATTACACAAGCTTAATACACTCCTTAATTGAAGAATCGCAAAACCAGCAAGAAAAGAATGAACAAGAAT
TATTGGAATTAGATAAATGGGCAAGTTTGTGGAATTGGTTTAACATAACAAATTGGCTGTGGTATATAAA
ATTATTCATAATGATAGTAGGAGGCTTGGTAGGTTTAAGAATAGTTTTTGCTGTACTTTCTATAGTGAAT
AGAGTTAGGCAGGGATATTCACCATTATCGTTTCAGACCCACCTCCCAACCCCGAGGGGACCCAGAGAGG
GCCTATTTCCCATGATTCCTTCATATTTGCATATACGATACAAGGCTGTTAGAGAGATAATTAGAATTAA
TTTGACTGTAAACACAAAGATATTAGTACAAAATACGTGACGTAGAAAGTAATAATTTCTTGGGTAGTTT
GCAGTTTTAAAATTATGTTTTAAAATGGACTATCATATGCTTACCGTAACTTGAAAGTATTTCGATTTCT
TGGCTTTATATATCTTGTGGAAAGGACGAAACACCGCATCGAACGTGACACAGGGTGTTTTAGAGCTAGA
AATAGCAAGTTAAAATAAGGCTAGTCCGTTATCAACTTGAAAAAGTGGCACCGAGTCGGTGCTTTTTTAA
GCTTGGCGTAACTAGATCTTGAGACAAATGGCAGTATTCATCCACAATTTTAAAAGAAAAGGGGGGATTG
GGGGGTACAGTGCAGGGGAAAGAATAGTAGACATAATAGCAACAGACATACAAACTAAAGAATTACAAAA
ACAAATTACAAAAATTCAAAATTTTCGGGTTTATTACAGGGACAGCAGAGATCCACTTTGGCGCCGGCTC
GAGGGGG
Features (pLannotate 1.2.2; 29 found; start..end, strand, type, name):
     14..80      +  CDS            small t antigen (fragment): SV40 (simian virus 40) small t antigen
    106..317     +  promoter       EF-1α core promoter: core promoter for human elongation factor EF-1α
    318..1256    +  intron         EF-1α intron A: intron upstream of the start codon of human EF-1α
   1278..1877    +  CDS            PuroR (fragment): puromycin N-acetyltransferase; pac from Streptomyces; confers resistance to puromycin
   1893..2481    +  misc_feature   WPRE: woodchuck hepatitis virus posttranscriptional regulatory element
   2532..2551    +  misc_feature   cPPT/CTS (fragment): central polypurine tract and central termination sequence of HIV-1
   2553..2786    +  LTR            3' LTR (ΔU3): self-inactivating 3' long terminal repeat (LTR) from HIV-1
   2864..2985    +  polyA_signal   SV40 poly(A) signal: SV40 polyadenylation signal
   3025..3160    +  rep_origin     SV40 ori: SV40 origin of replication
   3181..3199    -  promoter       T7 promoter: promoter for bacteriophage T7 RNA polymerase
   3207..3362    +  CDS            lacZα (fragment): LacZα fragment of β-galactosidase; lacZ fragment
   3367..3795    +  rep_origin     f1 ori (sequence partly withheld): f1 bacteriophage origin of replication; arrow indicates direction of (+) strand synthesis
   3848..3952    +  promoter       AmpR promoter: bla
   3953..4813    +  CDS            AmpR: β-lactamase; bla; confers resistance to ampicillin, carbenicillin, and related antibiotics
   4984..5572    +  rep_origin     ori: high-copy-number ColE1/pMB1/pBR322/pUC origin of replication
   5755..5847    +  CDS            lacI (fragment): lac repressor; lacI; The lac repressor binds to the lac operator to inhibit transcription in E. coli. This inhibition can be relieved by adding lactose or isopropyl-β-D-thiogalactopyranoside (IPTG).
   5860..5881    +  protein_bind   CAP binding site: CAP binding activates transcription in the presence of cAMP. E. coli catabolite activator protein
   5896..5926    +  promoter       lac promoter: promoter for the E. coli lac operon
   5934..5950    +  protein_bind   lac operator: The lac repressor binds to the lac operator to inhibit transcription in E. coli. This inhibition can be relieved by adding lactose or isopropyl-β-D-thiogalactopyranoside (IPTG). lac repressor encoded by lacI
   5995..6013    +  promoter       T3 promoter: promoter for bacteriophage T3 RNA polymerase
   6041..6267    +  promoter       RSV promoter: Rous sarcoma virus enhancer/promoter
   6268..6448    +  LTR            5' LTR (truncated): truncated 5' long terminal repeat (LTR) from HIV-1
   6495..6620    +  misc_feature   HIV-1 Ψ: packaging signal of human immunodeficiency virus type 1
   6604..6967    +  CDS            HIV-1 gag (fragment): gag protein from human immunodeficiency virus 1; gag
   7113..7346    +  misc_feature   RRE: The Rev response element (RRE) of HIV-1 allows for Rev-dependent mRNA export from the nucleus to the cytoplasm.
   7723..7749    +  CDS            Rev (fragment): human immunodeficiency virus 1 (HIV-1) Rev protein; rev; enhances nuclear export of unspliced and incompletely spliced viral mRNAs
   7753..7993    +  promoter       U6 promoter: RNA polymerase III promoter for human U6 snRNA
   8023..8098    +  misc_RNA       gRNA scaffold: guide RNA scaffold for the Streptococcus pyogenes CRISPR/Cas9 system
   8154..8271    +  misc_feature   cPPT/CTS: central polypurine tract and central termination sequence of HIV-1
