[The description below was written by a language model from this plasmid's Addgene catalogue record and pLannotate feature annotations shown in this document.]
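Description:
FES gRNA (BRDN0001147481) is a third-generation lentiviral single-guide RNA plasmid built on the lentiGuide-Puro backbone and designed to target human FES (also known as FPS), a gene included in a human kinome guide collection. The guide was designed against several FES reference transcripts. In bacteria the roughly 8.3 kb plasmid is maintained at high copy through a ColE1/pUC-type origin and selected with ampicillin via the β-lactamase gene. An f1 origin, an SV40 origin and remnants of lac and T7/T3 cloning-vector sequences are also annotated in the backbone.

The transfer cassette is driven by an RSV promoter fused to a truncated HIV-1 5' LTR, which makes genomic RNA production Tat-independent. This is followed by the Ψ packaging signal with a gag fragment, the Rev response element for Rev-dependent nuclear export, and a self-inactivating ΔU3 3' LTR that limits LTR promoter activity after integration. Within the provirus, a human U6 RNA polymerase III promoter transcribes the FES-specific spacer joined to the Streptococcus pyogenes Cas9 guide scaffold. A cPPT/CTS element lies downstream to aid nuclear import of the viral genome. A separate EF-1α core promoter with its intron A drives puromycin N-acetyltransferase for selection of transduced mammalian cells, and a WPRE enhances expression of that transcript.

The plasmid does not encode Cas9. It is meant to be used together with a separate Cas9 lentiviral vector or in cells that already express Cas9, typically to disrupt FES by CRISPR knockout.
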