Addgene plasmid #76508: FES gRNA (BRDN0001147481)
Purpose: 3rd generation lentiviral gRNA plasmid targeting human FES
Depositing lab: John Doench & David Root. Depositing organization: Broad Institute. Publication: Optimized sgRNA design to maximize activity and minimize off-target effects of CRISPR-Cas9. Doench JG, Fusi N, Sullender M, Hegde M, Vaimberg EW, Donovan KF, Smith I, Tothova Z, Wilen C, Orchard R, Virgin HW, Listgarten J, Root DE. Nat Biotechnol. 2016 Jan 18. doi: 10.1038/nbt.3437. PubMed 26780180.
Backbone
  Vector backbone: lentiGuide-Puro
  Backbone manufacturer: Zhang Lab (Addgene plasmid # 52963)
  Vector type: Mammalian Expression, Lentiviral, CRISPR
  Selectable markers: Puromycin
Growth in bacteria
  Bacterial resistance: Ampicillin, 100 μg/mL
  Growth temperature: 37°C
  Growth strain: DH5alpha
  Copy number: High Copy
Gene/Insert
  Gene/Insert name: FES (alt names: FES; NM_001143783.1)
  gRNA/shRNA sequence: CATCGAACGTGACACAGGGT
  Species: H. sapiens (human)
  Entrez Gene: FES (a.k.a. FPS)
  Promoter: hU6
  Cloning method: Unknown
  Sequencing primers: 5′ U6-F; 3′ pS2-R
Terms and licenses: Academic/Nonprofit Terms; Industry Terms: Not Available to Industry
Depositor comments: The gRNA was designed to target the following Genbank reference sequence(s): NM_001143783.1,NM_001143784.1,NM_001143785.1,NM_002005.3. Note that this plasmid does NOT contain Cas9. It should be used in conjunction with lentiCas9-Blast (Addgene #52962) or otherwise with cell lines already expressing Cas9. Browse the full kinome gRNA library at http://www.addgene.org/pooled-library/broadgpp-human-kinome/ or visit http://www.broadinstitute.org/rnai/public/ for detailed protocols and information.
How to cite: FES gRNA (BRDN0001147481) was a gift from John Doench & David Root (Addgene plasmid # 76508 ; http://n2t.net/addgene:76508 ; RRID:Addgene_76508)
