>Addgene plasmid #76508 | FES gRNA (BRDN0001147481) | depositor partial sequence | sequence record 143968 | Target Sequence
CATCGAACGTGACACAGGGT
