>Addgene plasmid #76508 | FES gRNA (BRDN0001147481) | addgene partial sequence | sequence record 185973 | hU6-F
GTAGAAAGTAATAATTTCTTGGGTAGTTTGCAGTTTTAAAATTATGTTTTAAAATGGACTATCATATGCT
TACCGTAACTTGAAAGTATTTCGATTTCTTGGCTTTATATATCTTGTGGAAAGGACGAAACACCGCATCG
AACGTGACACAGGGTGTTTTAGAGCTAGAAATAGCAAGTTAAAATAAGGCTAGTCCGTTATCAACTTGAA
AAAGTGGCACCGAGTCGGTGCTTTTTTAAGCTTGGCGTAACTAGATCTTGAGACAAATGGCAGTATTCAT
CCACAATTTTAAAAGAAAAGGGGGGATTGGGGGGTACAGTGCAGGGGAAAGAATAGTAGACATAATAGCA
ACAGACATACAAACTAAAGAATTACAAAAACAAATTACAAAAATTCAAAATTTTCGGGTTTATTACAGGG
ACAGCAGAGATCCACTTTGGCGCCGGCTCGAGGGGGCCCGGGTGCAAAGATGGATAAAGTTTTAAACAGA
GAGGAATCTTTGCAGCTAATGGACCTTCTAGGTCTTGAAAGGAGTGGGAATTGGCTCCGGTGCCCGTCAG
TGGGCAGAGC
